>Addgene plasmid #169106 | pET28a Gx-mNG-NL | addgene full sequence | sequence record 335361 | Addgene NGS Result
GCTGATTGCCCTTCACCGCCTGGCCCTGAGAGAGTTGCAGCAAGCGGTCCACGCTGGTTTGCCCCAGCAG
GCGAAAATCCTGTTTGATGGTGGTTAACGGCGGGATATAACATGAGCTGTCTTCGGTATCGTCGTATCCC
ACTACCGAGATATCCGCACCAACGCGCAGCCCGGACTCGGTAATGGCGCGCATTGCGCCCAGCGCCATCT
GATCGTTGGCAACCAGCATCGCAGTGGGAACGATGCCCTCATTCAGCATTTGCATGGTTTGTTGAAAACC
GGACATGGCACTCCAGTCGCCTTCCCGTTCCGCTATCGGCTGAATTTGATTGCGAGTGAGATATTTATGC
CAGCCAGCCAGACGCAGACGCGCCGAGACAGAACTTAATGGGCCCGCTAACAGCGCGATTTGCTGGTGAC
CCAATGCGACCAGATGCTCCACGCCCAGTCGCGTACCGTCTTCATGGGAGAAAATAATACTGTTGATGGG
TGTCTGGTCAGAGACATCAAGAAATAACGCCGGAACATTAGTGCAGGCAGCTTCCACAGCAATGGCATCC
TGGTCATCCAGCGGATAGTTAATGATCAGCCCACTGACGCGTTGCGCGAGAAGATTGTGCACCGCCGCTT
TACAGGCTTCGACGCCGCTTCGTTCTACCATCGACACCACCACGCTGGCACCCAGTTGATCGGCGCGAGA
TTTAATCGCCGCGACAATTTGCGACGGCGCGTGCAGGGCCAGACTGGAGGTGGCAACGCCAATCAGCAAC
GACTGTTTGCCCGCCAGTTGTTGTGCCACGCGGTTGGGAATGTAATTCAGCTCCGCCATCGCCGCTTCCA
CTTTTTCCCGCGTTTTCGCAGAAACGTGGCTGGCCTGGTTCACCACGCGGGAAACGGTCTGATAAGAGAC
ACCGGCATACTCTGCGACATCGTATAACGTTACTGGTTTCACATTCACCACCCTGAATTGACTCTCTTCC
GGGCGCTATCATGCCATACCGCGAAAGGTTTTGCGCCATTCGATGGTGTCCGGGATCTCGACGCTCTCCC
TTATGCGACTCCTGCATTAGGAAGCAGCCCAGTAGTAGGTTGAGGCCGTTGAGCACCGCCGCCGCAAGGA
ATGGTGCATGCAAGGAGATGGCGCCCAACAGTCCCCCGGCCACGGGGCCTGCCACCATACCCACGCCGAA
ACAAGCGCTCATGAGCCCGAAGTGGCGAGCCCGATCTTCCCCATCGGTGATGTCGGCGATATAGGCGCCA
GCAACCGCACCTGTGGCGCCGGTGATGCCGGCCACGATGCGTCCGGCGTAGAGGATCGAGATCTCGATCC
CGCGAAATTAATACGACTCACTATAGGGGAATTGTGAGCGGATAACAATTCCCCTCTAGAAATAATTTTG
TTTAACTTTAAGAAGGAGATATACCATGGGCTGGTCCCATCCGCAGTTCGAGAAAGGTACCATGACATTT
AAACTGATAATCAACGGCAAAACCTTAAAAGGGGAGATCACAATTGAGGCAGTCGATGCCTAGGAAGCCG
AGAAAATCTTTAAACAATATGCTAATGATTATGGTATTGACGGAGAATGGACGTATGACGATGCGACAAA
AACTTTCACCGTAACTGAGGAATTCTCAGGCAGCCATATGGTAAGTAAAGGTGAAGAAGACAATATGGCT
TCTCTGCCTGCCACACATGAGCTTCATATTTTTGGGAGCATAAACGGAGTGGATTTCGACATGGTAGGTC
AGGGTACGGGGAACCCTAACGATGGATATGAGGAGTTGAATCTTAAAAGCACAAAGGGTGATCTGCAGTT
CTCGCCCTGGATCCTGGTGCCGCATATAGGTTATGGTTTCCATCAGTATCTTCCATACCCGGATGGCATG
AGCCCTTTTCAGGCCGCAATGGTAGATGGCTCAGGATATCAAGTGCATCGGACCATGCAGTTTGAAGATG
GGGCGTCTTTGACGGTAAATTACAGGTACACCTATGAGGGTAGCCATATAAAGGGAGAAGCGCAGGTGAA
GGGAACTGGATTCCCAGCGGATGGCCCAGTCATGACAAACAGCCTCACCGCTGCTGATTGGTGCCGATCC
AAGAAAACGTATCCAAACGATAAAACTATCATTTCTACTTTTAAGTGGTCCTATACAACAGGAAACGGGA
AACGCTATCGTTCAACGGCCCGCACGACCTACACGTTTGCAAAGCCAATGGCTGCGAATTATCTGAAAAA
CCAGCCGATGTATGTGTTCCGTAAAACCGAACTGAAACATTCTAAAACGGAGCTCAATTTCAAGGAATGG
CAGAAGGCATTTACCGGTTTTGAAGATTTCGTGGGTGATTGGCGACAAACGGCCGGTTACAATTTGGATC
AGGTGTTAGAACAAGGGGGCGTAAGCTCCCTGTTCCAGAATTTAGGAGTGAGCGTGACACCTATTCAGCG
CATTGTGCTGAGCGGCGAAAATGGTCTGAAAATTGATATTCATGTGATCATCCCTTACGAAGGCCTGTCT
GGGGATCAAATGGGACAGATTGAAAAAATCTTCAAAGTAGTTTATCCGGTCGACGATCATCATTTTAAAG
TAATTCTGCACTATGGGACACTCGTTATCGATGGAGTCACGCCGAATATGATAGACTACTTCGGTCGCCC
GTACGAAGGAATCGCGGTTTTCGATGGAAAAAAAATCACAGTAACGGGCACATTGTGGAACGGGAATAAA
ATCATAGACGAACGCCTCATTAACCCTGATGGATCTTTACTGTTCCGCGTCACAATTAATGGCGTTACAG
GTTGGCGACTGTGTGAACGTATTCTCGCAACTAGTGGTGGAAGTGGGGGCAGCCTTCCAGAAACAGGAGG
ACACCACCACCACCACCACTAACTCGAGCACCACCACCACCACCACTGAGATCCGGCTGCTAACAAAGCC
CGAAAGGAAGCTGAGTTGGCTGCTGCCACCGCTGAGCAATAACTAGCATAACCCCTTGGGGCCTCTAAAC
GGGTCTTGAGGGGTTTTTTGCTGAAAGGAGGAACTATATCCGGATTGGCGAATGGG
[124 nt withheld, positions 3067-3190]
C
[91 nt withheld, positions 3192-3282]
A
[49 nt withheld, positions 3284-3332]
CCTTTGACGTTGGAGTCCACGTTCTTT
[37 nt withheld, positions 3360-3396]
ACCCTATCTCGGTCTATTCTTTTGATTTATAAGGGATTTTGCCGATTTCGGCCTATTGGTTAAAAAATGA
GCTGATTTAACAAAAATTTAACGCGAATTTTAACAAAATATTAACGCTTACAATTTAGGTGGCACTTTTC
GGGGAAATGTGCGCGGAACCCCTATTTGTTTATTTTTCTAAATACATTCAAATATGTATCCGCTCATGAA
TTAATTCTTAGAAAAACTCATCGAGCATCAAATGAAACTGCAATTTATTCATATCAGGATTATCAATACC
ATATTTTTGAAAAAGCCGTTTCTGTAATGAAGGAGAAAACTCACCGAGGCAGTTCCATAGGATGGCAAGA
TCCTGGTATCGGTCTGCGATTCCGACTCGTCCAACATCAATACAACCTATTAATTTCCCCTCGTCAAAAA
TAAGGTTATCAAGTGAGAAATCACCATGAGTGACGACTGAATCCGGTGAGAATGGCAAAAGTTTATGCAT
TTCTTTCCAGACTTGTTCAACAGGCCAGCCATTACGCTCGTCATCAAAATCACTCGCATCAACCAAACCG
TTATTCATTCGTGATTGCGCCTGAGCGAGACGAAATACGCGATCGCTGTTAAAAGGACAATTACAAACAG
GAATCGAATGCAACCGGCGCAGGAACACTGCCAGCGCATCAACAATATTTTCACCTGAATCAGGATATTC
TTCTAATACCTGGAATGCTGTTTTCCCGGGGATCGCAGTGGTGAGTAACCATGCATCATCAGGAGTACGG
ATAAAATGCTTGATGGTCGGAAGAGGCATAAATTCCGTCAGCCAGTTTAGTCTGACCATCTCATCTGTAA
CATCATTGGCAACGCTACCTTTGCCATGTTTCAGAAACAACTCTGGCGCATCGGGCTTCCCATACAATCG
ATAGATTGTCGCACCTGATTGCCCGACATTATCGCGAGCCCATTTATACCCATATAAATCAGCATCCATG
TTGGAATTTAATCGCGGCCTAGAGCAAGACGTTTCCCGTTGAATATGGCTCATAACACCCCTTGTATTAC
TGTTTATGTAAGCAGACAGTTTTATTGTTCATGACCAAAATCCCTTAACGTGAGTTTTCGTTCCACTGAG
CGTCAGACCCCGTAGAAAAGATCAAAGGATCTTCTTGAGATCCTTTTTTTCTGCGCGTAATCTGCTGCTT
GCAAACAAAAAAACCACCGCTACCAGCGGTGGTTTGTTTGCCGGATCAAGAGCTACCAACTCTTTTTCCG
AAGGTAACTGGCTTCAGCAGAGCGCAGATACCAAATACTGTCCTTCTAGTGTAGCCGTAGTTAGGCCACC
ACTTCAAGAACTCTGTAGCACCGCCTACATACCTCGCTCTGCTAATCCTGTTACCAGTGGCTGCTGCCAG
TGGCGATAAGTCGTGTCTTACCGGGTTGGACTCAAGACGATAGTTACCGGATAAGGCGCAGCGGTCGGGC
TGAACGGGGGGTTCGTGCACACAGCCCAGCTTGGAGCGAACGACCTACACCGAACTGAGATACCTACAGC
GTGAGCTATGAGAAAGCGCCACGCTTCCCGAAGGGAGAAAGGCGGACAGGTATCCGGTAAGCGGCAGGGT
CGGAACAGGAGAGCGCACGAGGGAGCTTCCAGGGGGAAACGCCTGGTATCTTTATAGTCCTGTCGGGTTT
CGCCACCTCTGACTTGAGCGTCGATTTTTGTGATGCTCGTCAGGGGGGCGGAGCCTATGGAAAAACGCCA
GCAACGCGGCCTTTTTACGGTTCCTGGCCTTTTGCTGGCCTTTTGCTCACATGTTCTTTCCTGCGTTATC
CCCTGATTCTGTGGATAACCGTATTACCGCCTTTGAGTGAGCTGATACCGCTCGCCGCAGCCGAACGACC
GAGCGCAGCGAGTCAGTGAGCGAGGAAGCGGAAGAGCGCCTGATGCGGTATTTTCTCCTTACGCATCTGT
GCGGTATTTCACACCGCAATGGTGCACTCTCAGTACAATCTGCTCTGATGCCGCATAGTTAAGCCAGTAT
ACACTCCGCTATCGCTACGTGACTGGGTCATGGCTGCGCCCCGACACCCGCCAACACCCGCTGACGCGCC
CTGACGGGCTTGTCTGCTCCCGGCATCCGCTTACAGACAAGCTGTGACCGTCTCCGGGAGCTGCATGTGT
CAGAGGTTTTCACCGTCATCACCGAAACGCGCGAGGCAGCTGCGGTAAAGCTCATCAGCGTGGTCGTGAA
GCGATTCACAGATGTCTGCCTGTTCATCCGCGTCCAGCTCGTTGAGTTTCTCCAGAAGCGTTAATGTCTG
GCTTCTGATAAAGCGGGCCATGTTAAGGGCGGTTTTTTCCTGTTTGGTCACTGATGCCTCCGTGTAAGGG
GGATTTCTGTTCATGGGGGTAATGATACCGATGAAACGAGAGAGGATGCTCACGATACGGGTTACTGATG
ATGAACATGCCCGGTTACTGGAACGTTGTGAGGGTAAACAACTGGCGGTATGGATGCGGCGGGACCAGAG
AAAAATCACTCAGGGTCAATGCCAGCGCTTCGTTAATACAGATGTAGGTGTTCCACAGGGTAGCCAGCAG
CATCCTGCGATGCAGATCCGGAACATAATGGTGCAGGGCGCTGACTTCCGCGTTTCCAGACTTTACGAAA
CACGGAAACCGAAGACCATTCATGTTGTTGCTCAGGTCGCAGACGTTTTGCAGCAGCAGTCGCTTCACGT
TCGCTCGCGTATCGGTGATTCATTCTGCTAACCAGTAAGGCAACCCCGCCAGCCTAGCCGGGTCCTCAAC
GACAGGAGCACGATCATGCGCACCCGTGGGGCCGCCATGCCGGCGATAATGGCCTGCTTCTCGCCGAAAC
GTTTGGTGGCGGGACCAGTGACGAAGGCTTGAGCGAGGGCGTGCAAGATTCCGAATACCGCAAGCGACAG
GCCGATCATCGTCGCGCTCCAGCGAAAGCGGTCCTCGCCGAAAATGACCCAGAGCGCTGCCGGCACCTGT
CCTACGAGTTGCATGATAAAGAAGACAGTCATAAGTGCGGCGACGATAGTCATGCCCCGCGCCCACCGGA
AGGAGCTGACTGGGTTGAAGGCTCTCAAGGGCATCGGTCGAGATCCCGGTGCCTAATGAGTGAGCTAACT
TACATTAATTGCGTTGCGCTCACTGCCCGCTTTCCAGTCGGGAAACCTGTCGTGCCAGCTGCATTAATGA
ATCGGCCAACGCGCGGGGAGAGGCGGTTTGCGTATTGGGCGCCAGGGTGGTTTTTCTTTTCACCAGTGAG
ACGGGCAACA
Features (pLannotate 1.2.2; 22 found; start..end, strand, type, name):
    953..1030    -  promoter       lacI promoter: lacI
   1038..1317    -  CDS            TcR (fragment): tetracycline efflux protein; tet; confers resistance to tetracycline
   1339..1357    +  promoter       T7 promoter: promoter for bacteriophage T7 RNA polymerase
   1358..1382    +  protein_bind   lac operator: The lac repressor binds to the lac operator to inhibit transcription in E. coli. This inhibition can be relieved by adding lactose or isopropyl-β-D-thiogalactopyranoside (IPTG). lac repressor encoded by lacI
   1397..1419    +  RBS            RBS: efficient ribosome binding site from bacteriophage T7 gene 10 (Olins and Rangwala, 1989)
   1459..1629    +  CDS            spg (fragment): SPG1_STRSG - Experimental evidence at protein level: Swiss-Prot protein existence level 1. Binds to the constant Fc region of IgG with high affinity. From Streptococcus sp. group G.
   1648..2325    +  CDS            mNeonGreen: mNeonGreen is a basic (constitutively fluorescent) green/yellow fluorescent protein published in 2013, derived from Branchiostoma lanceolatum. It is reported to be a very rapidly-maturing monomer with moderate acid sensitivity.
   2311..2829    +  CDS            LUCI_OPLGR (fragment): Experimental evidence at protein level: Swiss-Prot protein existence level 1. Catalytic subunit of oplophorus-luciferin 2-monooxygenase. Oxidoreductase that converts coelenterazine (the oplophorus luciferin) to coelenteramide under emission of blue light with a maximum at 454 nm. Is also active with bisdeoxycoelenterazine. From Oplophorus gracilirostris (Luminous shrimp).
   2872..2889    +  CDS            9xHis (fragment): 9xHis affinity tag
   2899..2916    +  CDS            9xHis (fragment): 9xHis affinity tag
   2926..2975    +  CDS            SET1 (fragment): solubility-enhancement tag derived from T7 phage gene 10B
   2983..3030    +  terminator     T7 terminator: transcription terminator for bacteriophage T7 RNA polymerase
   3067..3495    +  rep_origin     f1 ori (sequence partly withheld): f1 bacteriophage origin of replication; arrow indicates direction of (+) strand synthesis
   3548..3605    +  promoter       AmpR promoter (fragment): bla
   3614..4429    -  CDS            KanR: aminoglycoside phosphotransferase; aph(3')-Ia; confers resistance to kanamycin in bacteria or G418 (Geneticin®) in eukaryotes
   4551..5139    +  rep_origin     ori: high-copy-number ColE1/pMB1/pBR322/pUC origin of replication
   5325..5464    -  misc_feature   bom: basis of mobility region from pBR322
   5566..5757    -  CDS            rop: Rop protein, which maintains plasmids at low copy number; rop
   5774..6154    +  CDS            YPB1_ECOLX: Protein predicted: Swiss-Prot protein existence level 4. From Escherichia coli.
   6226..6517    -  CDS            TcR (fragment): tetracycline efflux protein; tet; confers resistance to tetracycline
   6532..6553    -  protein_bind   CAP binding site: CAP binding activates transcription in the presence of cAMP. E. coli catabolite activator protein
   6566..952     -  CDS            lacI (across the origin): lac repressor; lacI; The lac repressor binds to the lac operator to inhibit transcription in E. coli. This inhibition can be relieved by adding lactose or isopropyl-β-D-thiogalactopyranoside (IPTG).
