[The description below was written by a language model from this plasmid's Addgene catalogue record and pLannotate feature annotations shown in this document.]
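Description:
pET28a Gx-mNG-NL is a bacterial expression plasmid of about 6.7 kb built on the pET28a backbone, designed to produce a synthetic three-part fusion protein in E. coli. It is maintained through a ColE1/pBR322-type origin accompanied by the rop and bom regions, also carries an f1 phage origin, and is selected with kanamycin through an aminoglycoside phosphotransferase gene. The short tetracycline-resistance and AmpR promoter fragments in the feature table appear to be backbone remnants rather than functional markers. The catalogue lists DH5alpha for propagation and BL21(DE3), which supplies T7 RNA polymerase, for expression.

The insert was cloned between NcoI and XhoI, downstream of a T7 promoter, lac operator and T7 gene 10 ribosome binding site, and is followed by a T7 terminator. The plasmid-encoded lacI repressor keeps transcription off until IPTG is added. The open reading frame joins an IgG Fc-binding domain of streptococcal protein G to the green-yellow fluorescent protein mNeonGreen and then to NanoLuc, the engineered luciferase derived from the Oplophorus catalytic subunit. The catalogue records an N-terminal strep-tag, which is not annotated in the feature table, and a C-terminal His-tag. The table shows two adjacent histidine stretches at the 3′ end.

Alanine 24 of the protein G domain is replaced by an amber stop codon, so that the photo-crosslinking unnatural amino acid para-benzoylphenylalanine can be incorporated there. This requires an orthogonal suppressor tRNA/synthetase pair, which is not annotated on this plasmid. According to the associated publication title, such protein G-luciferase fusions are photoconjugated to antibodies to make them bioluminescent.
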