Addgene plasmid #169106: pET28a Gx-mNG-NL
Purpose: Expresses protein G fused to mNeonGreen and NanoLuc. The protein G domain contains an amber stop-codon at position 24 for incorporation of the unnatural amino acid para-benzoylphenylalanine.
Depositing lab: Maarten Merkx. Depositing organization: Technische Universiteit Eindhoven. Publication: Bioluminescent Antibodies through Photoconjugation of Protein G-Luciferase Fusion Proteins. Wouters SFA, Vugs WJP, Arts R, de Leeuw NM, Teeuwen RWH, Merkx M. Bioconjug Chem. 2020 Mar 18;31(3):656-662. doi: 10.1021/acs.bioconjchem.9b00804. Epub 2020 Jan 22. PubMed 31909607.
Backbone
  Vector backbone: pET28a
  Backbone size w/o insert (bp): 5369
  Total vector size (bp): 6700
  Vector type: Bacterial Expression
Growth in bacteria
  Bacterial resistance: Kanamycin, 50 μg/mL
  Growth temperature: 37°C
  Growth strain: DH5alpha
  Growth instructions: Bl21(DE3)
  Copy number: High Copy
Gene/Insert
  Gene/Insert name: protein G - mNeonGreen - NanoLuc
  Species: Synthetic
  Insert size (bp): 1467
  Mutation: Ala 24 stop
  Promoter: T7
  Tag / fusion protein: strep-tag (N terminal on insert); his-tag (C terminal on insert)
  Cloning method: Restriction Enzyme; 5′ cloning site NcoI (not destroyed); 3′ cloning site XhoI (not destroyed)
  Sequencing primers: 5′ T7
Terms and licenses: Academic/Nonprofit Terms; Industry Terms: Not Available to Industry
How to cite: pET28a Gx-mNG-NL was a gift from Maarten Merkx (Addgene plasmid # 169106 ; http://n2t.net/addgene:169106 ; RRID:Addgene_169106)
